>Addgene plasmid #209766 | pAAV-hsyn-dMASS_LF_WPRE | addgene full sequence | sequence record 414343 | Addgene NGS Result
GGGTGAGCAAAAACAGGAAGGCAAAATGCCGCAAAAAAGGGAATAAGGGCGACACGGAAATGTTGAATAC
TCATACTCTTCCTTTTTCAATATTATTGAAGCATTTATCAGGGTTATTGTCTCATGAGCGGATACATATT
TGAATGTATTTAGAAAAATAAACAAATAGGGGTTCCGCGCACATTTCCCCGAAAAGTGCCACCTAAATTG
TAAGCGTTAATATTTTGTTAAAATTCGCGTTAAATTTTTGTTAAATCAGCTCATTTTTTAACCAATAGGC
CGAAATCGGCAAAATCCCTTATAAATCAAAAGAATAGACCGAGATAGGGT
[37 nt withheld, positions 331-367]
AAAGAACGTGGACTCCAACGTCAAAGG
[49 nt withheld, positions 395-443]
T
[91 nt withheld, positions 445-535]
G
[124 nt withheld, positions 537-660]
CCCATTCGCCATTCAGGCTGCGCAACTGTTGGGAAGGGCGATCGGTGCGGGCCTCTTCGCTATTACGCCA
GCTGCGCGCTCGCTCGCTCACTGAGGCCGCCCGGGCAAAGCCCGGGCGTCGGGCGACCTTTGGTCGCCCG
GCCTCAGTGAGCGAGCGAGCGCGCAGAGAGGGAGTGGCCAACTCCATCACTAGGGGTTCCTTGTAGTTAA
TGATTAACCCGCCATGCTACTTATCTACGTAGCCATGCTCTAGGAAGATCTCTGCAGAGGGCCCTGCGTA
TGAGTGCAAGTGGGTTTTAGGACCAGGATGAGGCGGGGTGGGGGTGCCTACCTGACGACCGACCCCGACC
CACTGGACAAGCACCCAACCCCCATTCCCCAAATTGCGCATCCCCTATCAGAGAGGGGGAGGGGAAACAG
GATGCGGCGAGGCGCGTGCGCACTGCCAGCTTCAGCACCGCGGACAGTGCCTTCGCCCCCGCCTGGCGGC
GCGCGCCACCGCCGCCTCAGCACTGAAGGCGCGCTGACGTCACTCGCCGGTCCCCCGCAAACTCCCCTTC
CCGGCCACCTTGGTCGCGTCCGCGCCGCCGCCGGCCCAGCCGGACCGCACCACGCGAGGCGCGAGATAGG
GGGGCACGGGCGCGACCATCTGCGCTGCGGCGCCGGCGACTCAGCGCTGCCTCAGTCTGCGGTGGGCAGC
GGAGGAGTCGTGTCGTGCCTGAGAGCGCAGTCGAATTCAAGCTGCTAGCAAGGATCCTCTAGAGTCGACT
CCGGAGCCACCTGCGCGCCATGAAGACGATCATCGCCCTGAGCTACATCTTCTGCCTGGTGTTCGCCGAC
TACAAGGACGATGATGACGCCATGAGGACTCTGAACACCTCTGCCATGGACGGGACTGGGCTGGTGGTGG
AGAGGGACTTCTCTGTTCGTATCCTCACTGCCTGTTTCCTGTCGCTGCTCATCCTGTCCACGCTCCTGGG
GAACACGCTGGTCTGTGCTGCCGTTATCAGGTTCCGACACCTGCGGTCCAAGGTGACCAACTTCTTTGTC
ATCTCCTTGGCTGTGTCAGATCTCTTGGTGGCCGTCCTGGTCATGCCCTGGAAGGCAGTGGCTGAGATTG
CTGGCTTCTGGCCCTTTGGGTCCTTCTGTAACATCTGGGTGGCCTTTGCTATCATGTGCTCCACTGCATC
CATCCTCAACCTCTGTGTGATCAGCGTGGACAGGTATTGGGCTATCTCCAGCCCTTTCCGGTATGAGAGA
AAGATGACCCCCAAGGCAGCCTTCATCCTGATCAGTGTGGCATGGACCTTGTCTGTACTCATCTCCTTCA
TCCCAGTGCAGCTCAGCTGGCACAAGGCAAAACCCACAAGCCCCTCTGATGGAAATGCCACTTCCCTGGC
TGAGACCATAGACAACTGTGACTCCAGCCTCAGCAGGACATATGCCATCTCATCCTCTGTAATCAGCTTT
TACATCCCTGTGGCCATCATGATTGTCACCTACACCAGGATCTACAGGATTGCTCAGAAACTGAGCTCAG
GTTGTAACGTCTATATCAAGGCCGACAAGCAGAAGAACGGCATCAAGGCGAACTTCAAGATCCGCCACAA
CATCGAGGACGGCGGCGTGCAGCTCGCCTACCACTACCAGCAGAACACCCCCATCGGCGACGGCCCCGTG
CTGCTGCCCGACAACCACTACCTGAGCGTGCAGTCCAAACTTTCGAAAGACCCCAACGAGAAGCGCGATC
ACATGGTCCTGCTGGAGTTCGTGACCGCCGCCGGGATCACTCTCGGCATGGACGAGCTGTACAAGGGCGG
TACCGGAGGGAGCATGGTGAGCAAGGGCGAGGAGCTGTTCACCGGGGTGGTGCCCATCCTGGTCGAGCTG
GACGGCGACGTAAACGGCCACAAGTTCAGCGTGTCCGGCGAGGGTGAGGGCGATGCCACCTACGGCAAGC
TGACCCTGAAGTTCATCTGCACCACCGGCAAGCTGCCCGTGCCCTGGCCCACCCTCGTGACCACCCTGAC
CTACGGCGTGCAGTGCTTCAGCCGCTACCCCGACCACATGAAGCAGCACGACTTCTTCAAGTCCGCCATG
CCCGAAGGCTACATCCAGGAGCGCACCATCTTCTTCAAGGACGACGGCAACTACAAGACCCGCGCCGAGG
TGAAGTTCGAGGGCGACACCCTGGTGAACCGCATCGAGCTGAAGGGCATCGACTTCAAGGAGGACGGCAA
CATCCTGGGGCACAAGCTGGAGTACAACCGGTTGGACCAACTGAAAAGAGAAACTAAAGTCCTGAAGACT
CTGTCGGTGATCATGGGTGTGTTTGTGTGCTGTTGGCTACCTTTCTTCATCTTGAACTGCATTTTGCCCT
TCTGTGGGTCTGGGGAGACGCAGCCCTTCTGCATTGATTCCAACACCTTTGACGTGTTTGTGTGGTTTGG
GTGGGCTAATTCATCCTTGAACCCCATCATTTATGCCTTTAATGCTGATTTTCGGAAGGCATTTTCAACC
CTCTTAGGATGCTACAGACTTTGCCCTGCGACGAATAATGCCATAGAGACGGTGAGTATCAATAACAATG
GGGCCGCGATGTTTTCCAGCCATCATGAGCCACGAGGCTCCATCTCCAAGGAGTGCAATCTGGTTTACCT
GATCCCACATGCTGTGGGCTCCTCTGAGGACCTGAAAAAGGAGGAGGCAGCTGGCATCGCCAGACCCTTG
GAGAAGCTGTCCCCAGCCCTATCGGTCATATTGGACTATGACACTGACGTCTCTCTGGAGAAGATCCAAC
CCATCACACAAAACGGTCAGCACCCAACCTGAAAGCTTATCGATAATCAACCTCTGGATTACAAAATTTG
TGAAAGATTGACTGGTATTCTTAACTATGTTGCTCCTTTTACGCTATGTGGATACGCTGCTTTAATGCCT
TTGTATCATGCTATTGCTTCCCGTATGGCTTTCATTTTCTCCTCCTTGTATAAATCCTGGTTGCTGTCTC
TTTATGAGGAGTTGTGGCCCGTTGTCAGGCAACGTGGCGTGGTGTGCACTGTGTTTGCTGACGCAACCCC
CACTGGTTGGGGCATTGCCACCACCTGTCAGCTCCTTTCCGGGACTTTCGCTTTCCCCCTCCCTATTGCC
ACGGCGGAACTCATCGCCGCCTGCCTTGCCCGCTGCTGGACAGGGGCTCGGCTGTTGGGCACTGACAATT
CCGTGGTGTTGTCGGGGAAATCATCGTCCTTTCCTTGGCTGCTCGCCTGTGTTGCCACCTGGATTCTGCG
CGGGACGTCCTTCTGCTACGTCCCTTCGGCCCTCAATCCAGCGGACCTTCCTTCCCGCGGCCTGCTGCCG
GCTCTGCGGCCTCTTCCGCGTCTTCGCCTTCGCCCTCAGACGAGTCGGATCTCCCTTTGGGCCGCCTCCC
CGCATCGATACCGTCGACCTCGACCCGGGCGGCCGCTTCGAGCAGACATGATAAGATACATTGATGAGTT
TGGACAAACCACAACTAGAATGCAGTGAAAAAAATGCTTTATTTGTGAAATTTGTGATGCTATTGCTTTA
TTTGTAACCATTATAAGCTGCAATAAACAAGTTAACAACAACAATTGCATTCATTTTATGTTTCAGGTTC
AGGGGGAGATGTGGGAGGTTTTTTAAAGCAAGTAAAACCTCTACAAATGTGGTAAAATCGATAAGGATCT
TCCTAGAGCATGGCTACGTAGATAAGTAGCATGGCGGGTTAATCATTAACTACAAGGAACCCCTAGTGAT
GGAGTTGGCCACTCCCTCTCTGCGCGCTCGCTCGCTCACTGAGGCCGGGCGACCAAAGGTCGCCCGACGC
CCGGGCTTTGCCCGGGCGGCCTCAGTGAGCGAGCGAGCGCGCAGCTGCATTAATGAATCGGCCAACGCGC
GGGGAGAGGCGGTTTGCGTATTGGGCGCTCTTCCGCTTCCTCGCTCACTGACTCGCTGCGCTCGGTCGTT
CGGCTGCGGCGAGCGGTATCAGCTCACTCAAAGGCGGTAATACGGTTATCCACAGAATCAGGGGATAACG
CAGGAAAGAACATGTGAGCAAAAGGCCAGCAAAAAGCCAGGAACCGTAAAAAGGCCGCGTTGCTGGCGTT
TTTCCATAGGCTCCGCCCCCCTGACGAGCATCACAAAAATCGACGCTCAAGTCAGAGGTGGCGAAACCCG
ACAGGACTATAAAGATACCAGGCGTTTCCCCCTGGAAGCTCCCTCGTGCGCTCTCCTGTTCCGACCCTGC
CGCTTACCGGATACCTGTCCGCCTTTCTCCCTTCGGGAAGCGTGGCGCTTTCTCATAGCTCACGCTGTAG
GTATCTCAGTTCGGTGTAGGTCGTTCGCTCCAAGCTGGGCTGTGTGCACGAACCCCCCGTTCAGCCCGAC
CGCTGCGCCTTATCCGGTAACTATCGTCTTGAGTCCAACCCGGTAAGACACGACTTATCGCCACTGGCAG
CAGCCACTGGTAACAGGATTAGCAGAGCGAGGTATGTAGGCGGTGCTACAGAGTTCTTGAAGTGGTGGCC
TAACTACGGCTACACTAGAAGAACAGTATTTGGTATCTGCGCTCTGCTGAAGCCAGTTACCTTCGGAAAA
AGAGTTGGTAGCTCTTGATCCGGCAAACAAACCACCGCTGGTAGCGGTGGTTTTTTTGTTTGCAAGCAGC
AGATTACGCGCAGAAAAAAAGGATCTCAAGAAGATCCTTTGATCTTTTCTACGGGGTCTGACGCTCAGTG
GAACGAAAACTCACGTTAAGGGATTTTGGTCATGAGATTATCAAAAAGGATCTTCACCTAGATCCTTTTA
AATTAAAAATGAAGTTTTAAATCAATCTAAAGTATATATGAGTAAACTTGGTCTGACAGTTACCAATGCT
TAATCAGTGAGGCACCTATCTCAGCGATCTGTCTATTTCGTTCATCCATAGTTGCCTGACTCCCCGTCGT
GTAGATAACTACGATACGGGAGGGCTTACCATCTGGCCCCAGTGCTGCAATGATACCGCGAGACCCACGC
TCACCGGCTCCAGATTTATCAGCAATAAACCAGCCAGCCGGAAGGGCCGAGCGCAGAAGTGGTCCTGCAA
CTTTATCCGCCTCCATCCAGTCTATTAATTGTTGCCGGGAAGCTAGAGTAAGTAGTTCGCCAGTTAATAG
TTTGCGCAACGTTGTTGCCATTGCTACAGGCATCGTGGTGTCACGCTCGTCGTTTGGTATGGCTTCATTC
AGCTCCGGTTCCCAACGATCAAGGCGAGTTACATGATCCCCCATGTTGTGCAAAAAAGCGGTTAGCTCCT
TCGGTCCTCCGATCGTTGTCAGAAGTAAGTTGGCCGCAGTGTTATCACTCATGGTTATGGCAGCACTGCA
TAATTCTCTTACTGTCATGCCATCCGTAAGATGCTTTTCTGTGACTGGTGAGTACTCAACCAAGTCATTC
TGAGAATAGTGTATGCGGCGACCGAGTTGCTCTTGCCCGGCGTCAATACGGGATAATACCGCGCCACATA
GCAGAACTTTAAAAGTGCTCATCATTGGAAAACGTTCTTCGGGGCGAAAACTCTCAAGGATCTTACCGCT
GTTGAGATCCAGTTCGATGTAACCCACTCGTGCACCCAACTGATCTTCAGCATCTTTTACTTTCACCAGC
GTTTCT
Features (pLannotate 1.2.2; 18 found; start..end, strand, type, name):
     75..179     -  promoter       AmpR promoter: bla
    232..660     -  rep_origin     f1 ori (sequence partly withheld): f1 bacteriophage origin of replication; arrow indicates direction of (+) strand synthesis
    665..734     -  CDS            lacZα (fragment): LacZα fragment of β-galactosidase; lacZ fragment
    729..861     -  repeat_region  AAV2 ITR (fragment): inverted terminal repeat of adeno-associated virus serotype 2 inverted
    943..1390    +  promoter       hSyn promoter: human synapsin I promoter; confers neuron-specific expression (Kügler et al., 2003)
   1412..1429    +  misc_feature   MCS (fragment): pUC18/19 multiple cloning site
   1498..1518    +  CDS            3xFLAG (fragment): three tandem FLAG® epitope tags
   1588..2187    +  CDS            DRD5 (fragment): DRD5_HUMAN - Also known as DRD1B, DRD1L2. Experimental evidence at protein level: Swiss-Prot protein existence level 1. Dopamine receptor whose activity is mediated by G proteins which activate adenylyl cyclase. From Homo sapiens (Human).
   2206..2928    +  CDS            cEGFP: cEGFP is a basic (constitutively fluorescent) green fluorescent protein published in 2008, derived from Aequorea victoria.
   2947..3198    +  CDS            Adrb1 (fragment): ADRB1_RAT - Also known as Adrb1r. Experimental evidence at protein level: Swiss-Prot protein existence level 1. Beta-adrenergic receptors mediate the catecholamine-induced activation of adenylate cyclase through the action of G proteins. This receptor binds epinephrine and norepinephrine with approximately equal affinity. Mediates Ras activation through G(s)-alpha- and cAMP-mediated signaling (By similarity). Involved in the regulation of sleep/wake behaviors (By similarity). From Rattus norvegicus (Rat).
   3505..4093    +  misc_feature   WPRE: woodchuck hepatitis virus posttranscriptional regulatory element
   4094..4113    +  misc_feature   MCS (fragment): pBluescript multiple cloning site
   4142..4263    -  polyA_signal   SV40 poly(A) signal: SV40 polyadenylation signal
   4286..4354    -  CDS            large T antigen (fragment): large T antigen from SV40 (simian virus 40)
   4425..4558    +  repeat_region  AAV2 ITR: inverted terminal repeat of adeno-associated virus serotype 2 inverted
   4552..4608    -  CDS            lacI (fragment): lac repressor; lacI; The lac repressor binds to the lac operator to inhibit transcription in E. coli. This inhibition can be relieved by adding lactose or isopropyl-β-D-thiogalactopyranoside (IPTG).
   4791..5379    -  rep_origin     ori: high-copy-number ColE1/pMB1/pBR322/pUC origin of replication
   5550..74      -  CDS            AmpR (across the origin): β-lactamase; bla; confers resistance to ampicillin, carbenicillin, and related antibiotics
