[The description below was written by a language model from this plasmid's Addgene catalogue record and pLannotate feature annotations shown in this document.]
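Description:
pAAV-hsyn-dMASS_LF_WPRE is an AAV transfer plasmid for producing recombinant adeno-associated virus that expresses dMASS_LF, a loss-of-function variant of the dMASS indicator, in neurons. In bacteria it is maintained through a high-copy ColE1/pUC-type origin and selected with ampicillin via the β-lactamase gene; an f1 phage origin is also present. The use of a recombination-deficient growth strain is consistent with the need to keep the repeat-rich AAV2 inverted terminal repeats intact. These two ITRs flank the expression cassette and are the cis elements required for replication and packaging of the intervening DNA into AAV capsids when rep, cap and helper functions are supplied in trans.

Between the ITRs, the human synapsin I promoter drives neuron-restricted transcription of the roughly 2 kb insert. The feature table shows a short FLAG-type epitope fragment near the start of the coding region, followed by G-protein-coupled receptor sequence interrupted by a GFP-derived module annotated as cEGFP. The receptor segments are matched automatically to human DRD5 and rat β1-adrenergic receptor fragments, whereas the catalogue lists a human insert with a GenBank reference; these annotations are probably homology hits to related aminergic receptors rather than exact identifications. This architecture, a fluorescent protein embedded within a receptor scaffold, is typical of genetically encoded fluorescent indicators, and the associated work concerns high-throughput engineering of such sensors. The record does not specify which change causes the loss of function; such a variant would typically serve as a non-responsive control. Downstream, a WPRE enhances transcript stability and expression, and an SV40 polyadenylation signal terminates the message. The sequenced record (6,336 nt) is slightly shorter than the catalogued size of 6,481 bp.
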