Addgene plasmid #209766: pAAV-hsyn-dMASS_LF_WPRE
Purpose: AAV virus production for neuronal expression of dMASS_LF (loss-of-function) under hSyn promoter
Depositing lab: Andre Berndt. Depositing organization: University of Washington. Publication: Optogenetic Microwell Array Screening System: A High-Throughput Engineering Platform for Genetically Encoded Fluorescent Indicators. Rappleye M, Wait SJ, Lee JD, Siebart JC, Torp L, Smith N, Muster J, Matreyek KA, Fowler DM, Berndt A. ACS Sens. 2023 Nov 24;8(11):4233-4244. doi: 10.1021/acssensors.3c01573. Epub 2023 Nov 13. PubMed 37956352.
Backbone
  Vector backbone: AAV
  Total vector size (bp): 6481
  Vector type: Mammalian Expression, AAV
Growth in bacteria
  Bacterial resistance: Ampicillin, 100 μg/mL
  Growth temperature: 30°C
  Growth strain: NEB Stable
  Copy number: High Copy
Gene/Insert
  Gene/Insert name: dMASS_LF
  Species: H. sapiens (human)
  Insert size (bp): 1967
  GenBank ID: NM_000794
  Promoter: hSyn
  Cloning method: Gibson Cloning
  Sequencing primers: 5′ atgaagacgatcatcgccctgagc; 3′ aagcttatcgataatcaacctctgg
Terms and licenses: Academic/Nonprofit Terms; Industry Terms: Not Available to Industry
How to cite: pAAV-hsyn-dMASS_LF_WPRE was a gift from Andre Berndt (Addgene plasmid # 209766 ; http://n2t.net/addgene:209766 ; RRID:Addgene_209766)
